Addgene plasmid #175342: pH6HTC_NAP1L1-Halo
Purpose: Production of HaloTag fusion protein
Depositing lab: Claudia Kutter. Depositing organization: Karolinska Institutet. Publication: Large-scale identification of RBP-RNA interactions by RAPseq refines essentials of post-transcriptional gene regulation. Atanasoai I, Papavasileiou S, Preiß N, Kutter C. bioRxiv 2021.11.08.467743 10.1101/2021.11.08.467743.
Backbone
  Vector backbone: pH6HTC_minus_cer-region
  Vector type: Bacterial Expression ; Cell Free Expression
Growth in bacteria
  Bacterial resistance: Ampicillin, 100 μg/mL
  Growth temperature: 37°C
  Growth strain: DH5alpha
  Copy number: High Copy
Gene/Insert
  Gene/Insert name: NAP1L1
  Species: H. sapiens (human)
  Entrez Gene: NAP1L1 (a.k.a. NAP1, NAP1L, NRP)
  Tag / fusion protein: HaloTag-6xHis (C terminal on backbone)
  Cloning method: Gibson Cloning
Terms and licenses: Academic/Nonprofit Terms; Industry Terms: Not Available to Industry
Depositor comments: Please visit https://doi.org/10.1101/2021.11.08.467743 for bioRxiv preprint.
How to cite: pH6HTC_NAP1L1-Halo was a gift from Claudia Kutter (Addgene plasmid # 175342 ; http://n2t.net/addgene:175342 ; RRID:Addgene_175342)
