[The description below was written by a language model from this plasmid's Addgene catalogue record and pLannotate feature annotations shown in this document.]
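Description:
pH6HTC_NAP1L1-Halo is a 4.6 kb bacterial and cell-free expression plasmid built on a pH6HTC backbone from which the cer region has been removed. It is maintained in E. coli through a high-copy ColE1/pUC-type origin of replication and selected with ampicillin via a β-lactamase (AmpR) gene driven by its own bla promoter.

The payload is the human NAP1L1 coding sequence (nucleosome assembly protein 1-like 1), inserted by Gibson cloning downstream of a bacteriophage T7 promoter. The open reading frame continues through a TEV protease recognition site into HaloTag, a modified bacterial dehalogenase that forms covalent bonds with chloroalkane ligands. The catalogue entry describes the C-terminal tag as HaloTag-6xHis, although the His tag is not separately annotated in the feature table and the HaloTag is called as a fragment. A T7 terminator closes the transcription unit, and rrnB T1 and T2 terminators located upstream of the T7 promoter likely insulate the cassette from read-through transcription originating in the backbone. Expression therefore depends on T7 RNA polymerase, supplied either by a suitable bacterial host or by a coupled in vitro transcription/translation system. A partial AmpR promoter and a short reverse-strand tnpA (Tn5 transposase) fragment are also detected and appear to be backbone remnants with no stated function.

The stated purpose is production of a HaloTag fusion protein. The tag allows covalent capture of NAP1L1 on chloroalkane-derivatised surfaces or resins, and the TEV site allows release of the untagged protein. The associated publication concerns large-scale identification of RNA-binding protein–RNA interactions, which suggests the fusion serves as an immobilisable bait in such assays.
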