Features (pLannotate 1.2.2; 12 found; start..end, strand, type, name):
    307..393     +  terminator     rrnB T1 terminator: Escherichia coli rrnB; transcription terminator T1 from the E. coli rrnB gene
    485..512     +  terminator     rrnB T2 terminator: transcription terminator T2 from the E. coli rrnB gene
    531..574     +  promoter       AmpR promoter (fragment): bla
    594..612     +  promoter       T7 promoter: promoter for bacteriophage T7 RNA polymerase
    665..1837    +  CDS            NAP1L1: NP1L1_HUMAN - Also known as NRP. Experimental evidence at protein level: Swiss-Prot protein existence level 1. (Microbial infection) Together with human herpesvirus 8 protein LANA1, assists the proper assembly of the nucleosome on the replicated viral DNA. From Homo sapiens (Human).
   1850..1870    +  CDS            TEV site: tobacco etch virus (TEV) protease recognition and cleavage site
   1886..2769    +  CDS            HaloTag® (fragment): modified bacterial dehalogenase that forms covalent bonds with chloroalkane derivatives
   2813..2860    +  terminator     T7 terminator: transcription terminator for bacteriophage T7 RNA polymerase
   2870..3046    -  CDS            tnpA (fragment): TN5P_ECOLX - Also known as tnp. Experimental evidence at protein level: Swiss-Prot protein existence level 1. Mediates transposition of transposon Tn5 by a 'cut and paste' mechanism. First, the monomeric transposase binds the 19 bp inverted DNA repeats flanking the transposon. Then, dimerization of the DNA- bound transposase creates a synaptic DNA complex. After nicking of the first DNA strand, excision of the transposon proceeds through a series of intermediates. The transposase then mediates the insertion of the transposon at a new site by strand transfer. The activity of the wild- type tran
   3089..3193    +  promoter       AmpR promoter: bla
   3194..4054    +  CDS            AmpR: β-lactamase; bla; confers resistance to ampicillin, carbenicillin, and related antibiotics
   4212..189     -  rep_origin     ori (across the origin): high-copy-number ColE1/pMB1/pBR322/pUC origin of replication
>Addgene plasmid #175342 | pH6HTC_NAP1L1-Halo | addgene full sequence | sequence record 345605 | Addgene NGS Result
GAGTTCTTGAAGTGGTGGCCTAACTACGGCTACACTAGAAGGACAGTATTTGGTATCTGCGCTCTGCTGA
AGCCAGTTACCTTCGGAAAAAGAGTTGGTAGCTCTTGATCCGGCAAACAAACCACCGCTGGTAGCGGTGG
TTTTTTTGTTTGCAAGCAGCAGATTACGCGCAGAAAAAAAGGATTTCAAGAAGATCCTTTGATCTTTTCT
ACGGGGTCTGACGCTCAGTGGAACGAAAACTCACGTTAAGGGCATATGATGGTAGTGTGGGGTCTCCCCA
TGCGAGAGTAGGGAACTGCCAGGCATCAAATAAAACGAAAGGCTCAGTCGAAAGACTGGGCCTTTCGTTT
TATCTGTTGTTTGTCGGTGAACGCTCTCCTGAGTAGGACAAATCCGCCGGGAGCGGATTTGAACGTTGCG
AAGCAACGGCCCGGAGGGTGGCGGGCAGGACGCCCGCCATAAACTGCCAGGCATCAAATTAAGCAGAAGG
CCATCCTGACGGATGGCCTTTTTGCGTTTCTACAAACTCTTTTGTTTATTTTTCTAAATACATTCAAATA
TGTATCCGCTCATGGATCTCGATCCCGCGAAATTAATACGACTCACTATAGGGTATTTTAACTTTACTAA
GGAGCGATCGCTTTCGAATTCCTACCGCGGATATATGGCAGACATTGACAACAAAGAACAGTCTGAACTT
GATCAAGATTTGGATGATGTTGAAGAAGTAGAAGAAGAGGAAACTGGTGAAGAAACAAAACTCAAAGCAC
GTCAGCTAACTGTTCAGATGATGCAAAATCCTCAGATTCTTGCAGCCCTTCAAGAAAGACTTGATGGTCT
GGTAGAAACACCAACAGGATACATTGAAAGCCTGCCTAGGGTAGTTAAAAGACGAGTGAATGCTCTCAAA
AACCTGCAAGTTAAATGTGCACAGATAGAAGCCAAATTCTATGAGGAAGTTCATGATCTTGAAAGGAAGT
ATGCTGTTCTCTATCAGCCTCTATTTGATAAGCGATTTGAAATTATTAATGCAATTTATGAACCTACGGA
AGAAGAATGTGAATGGAAACCAGATGAAGAAGATGAGATTTCGGAGGAATTGAAAGAAAAGGCCAAGATT
GAAGATGAGAAAAAGGATGAAGAAAAAGAAGACCCCAAAGGAATTCCTGAATTTTGGTTAACTGTTTTTA
AGAATGTTGACTTGCTCAGTGATATGGTTCAGGAACACGATGAACCTATTCTGAAGCACTTGAAAGATAT
TAAAGTGAAGTTCTCAGATGCTGGCCAGCCTATGAGTTTTGTCTTAGAATTTCACTTTGAACCCAATGAA
TATTTTACAAATGAAGTGCTGACAAAGACATACAGGATGAGGTCAGAACCAGATGATTCTGATCCCTTTT
CTTTTGATGGACCAGAAATTATGGGTTGTACAGGGTGCCAGATAGATTGGAAAAAAGGAAAGAATGTCAC
TTTGAAAACTATTAAGAAGAAGCAGAAACACAAGGGACGTGGGACAGTTCGTACTGTGACTAAAACAGTT
TCCAATGACTCTTTCTTTAACTTTTTTGCCCCTCCTGAAGTTCCTGAGAGTGGAGATCTGGATGATGATG
CTGAAGCTATCCTTGCTGCAGACTTCGAAATTGGTCACTTTTTACGTGAGCGTATAATCCCAAGATCAGT
GTTATATTTTACTGGAGAAGCTATTGAAGATGATGATGATGATTATGATGAAGAAGGTGAAGAAGCGGAT
GAGGAAGGGGAAGAAGAAGGAGATGAGGAAAATGATCCAGACTATGACCCAAAGAAGGATCAAAACCCAG
CAGAGTGCAAGCAGCAGGGGCCAACCACTGAGGATCTGTACTTTCAGAGCGATAACGATGGATCCGAAAT
CGGTACTGGCTTTCCATTCGACCCCCATTATGTGGAAGTCCTGGGCGAGCGCATGCACTACGTCGATGTT
GGTCCGCGCGATGGCACCCCTGTGCTGTTCCTGCACGGTAACCCGACCTCCTCCTACGTGTGGCGCAACA
TCATCCCGCATGTTGCACCGACCCATCGCTGCATTGCTCCAGACCTGATCGGTATGGGCAAATCCGACAA
ACCAGACCTGGGTTATTTCTTCGACGACCACGTCCGCTTCATGGATGCCTTCATCGAAGCCCTGGGTCTG
GAAGAGGTCGTCCTGGTCATTCACGACTGGGGCTCCGCTCTGGGTTTCCACTGGGCCAAGCGCAATCCAG
AGCGCGTCAAAGGTATTGCATTTATGGAGTTCATCCGCCCTATCCCGACCTGGGACGAATGGCCAGAATT
TGCCCGCGAGACCTTCCAGGCCTTCCGCACCACCGACGTCGGCCGCAAGCTGATCATCGATCAGAACGTT
TTTATCGAGGGTACGCTGCCGATGGGTGTCGTCCGCCCGCTGACTGAAGTCGAGATGGACCATTACCGCG
AGCCGTTCCTGAATCCTGTTGACCGCGAGCCACTGTGGCGCTTCCCAAACGAGCTGCCAATCGCCGGTGA
GCCAGCGAACATCGTCGCGCTGGTCGAAGAATACATGGACTGGCTGCACCAGTCCCCTGTCCCGAAGCTG
CTGTTCTGGGGCACCCCAGGCGTTCTGATCCCACCGGCCGAAGCCGCTCGCCTGGCCAAAAGCCTGCCTA
ACTGCAAGGCTGTGGACATCGGCCCGGGTCTGAATCTGCTGCAAGAAGACAACCCGGACCTGATCGGCAG
CGAGATCGCGCGCTGGCTGTCTACTCTGGAGATTTCCGGTCATCATCACCATCACCACTAATAGTCAACC
GCTGAGCAATAACTAGCATAACCCCTTGGGGCCTCTAAACGGGTCTTGAGGGGTTTTTTGCTGAAAGGAG
GAACTATATCCGGTTCGCTTGCTGTCCATAAAACCGCCCAGTCTAGCTATCGCCATGTAAGCCCACTGCA
AGCTACCTGCTTTCTCTTTGCGCTTGCGTTTTCCCTTGTCCAGATAGCCCAGTAGCTGACATTCATCCGG
GGTCAGCACCGTTTCTGCGGACTGGCTTTCTACGTAATGGTTTCTTAGACGTCAGGTGGCACTTTTCGGG
GAAATGTGCGCGGAACCCCTATTTGTTTATTTTTCTAAATACATTCAAATATGTATCCGCTCATGAGACA
ATAACCCTGATAAATGCTTCAATAATATTGAAAAAGGAAGAGTATGAGTATTCAACATTTCCGTGTCGCC
CTTATTCCCTTTTTTGCGGCATTTTGCCTTCCTGTTTTTGCTCACCCAGAAACGCTGGTGAAAGTAAAAG
ATGCTGAAGATCAGTTGGGTGCACGAGTGGGTTACATCGAACTGGATCTCAACAGCGGTAAGATCCTTGA
GAGTTTTCGCCCCGAAGAACGTTTTCCAATGATGAGCACTTTCAAAGTTCTGCTATGTGGCGCGGTATTA
TCCCGTATTGACGCCGGGCAAGAGCAACTCGGTCGCCGCATACACTATTCTCAGAATGACTTGGTTGAGT
ACTCACCAGTCACAGAAAAGCATCTTACGGATGGCATGACAGTAAGAGAATTATGCAGTGCTGCCATAAC
CATGAGTGATAACACTGCGGCCAACTTACTTCTGACAACTATCGGAGGACCGAAGGAGCTAACCGCTTTT
TTGCACAACATGGGGGATCATGTAACTCGCCTTGATCGTTGGGAACCGGAGCTGAATGAAGCCATACCAA
ACGACGAGCGTGACACCACGATGCCTGTAGCAATGGCAACAACGTTGCGCAAACTATTAACTGGCGAACT
ACTTACTCTAGCTTCCCGGCAACAATTAATAGACTGGATGGAGGCGGATAAAGTTGCAGGACCACTTCTG
CGCTCGGCCCTTCCGGCTGGCTGGTTTATTGCTGATAAATCTGGAGCCGGTGAGCGTGGGTCTCGCGGTA
TCATTGCAGCACTGGGGCCAGATGGTAAGCCCTCCCGTATCGTAGTTATCTACACGACGGGGAGTCAGGC
AACTATGGATGAACGAAATAGACAGATCGCTGAGATAGGTGCCTCACTGATTAAGCATTGGTAATTCGAA
ATGACCGACCAAGCGACGCCCAACCGGTATCAGCTCACTCAAAGGCGGTAATACGGTTATCCACAGAATC
AGGGGATAACGCAGGAAAGAACATGTGAGCAAAAGGCCAGCAAAAGGCCAGGAACCGTAAAAAGGCCGCG
TTGCTGGCGTTTTTCCATAGGCTCCGCCCCCCTGACGAGCATCACAAAAATCGACGCTCAAGTCAGAGGT
GGCGAAACCCGACAGGACTATAAAGATACCAGGCGTTTCCCCCTGGAAGCTCCCTCGTGCGCTCTCCTGT
TCCGACCCTGCCGCTTACCGGATACCTGTCCGCCTTTCTCCCTTCGGGAAGCGTGGCGCTTTCTCATAGC
TCACGCTGTAGGTATCTCAGTTCGGTGTAGGTCGTTCGCTCCAAGCTGGGCTGTGTGCACGAACCCCCCG
TTCAGCCCGACCGCTGCGCCTTATCCGGTAACTATCGTCTTGAGTCCAACCCGGTAAGACACGACTTATC
GCCACTGGCAGCAGCCACTGGTAACAGGATTAGCAGAGCGAGGTATGTAGGCGGTGCTACA
